Addgene plasmid #186119: pIG-732pUC19-tNGFR-P2A-STIM1
Purpose: Knockin of truncated NGFR to target gene
Depositing lab: Alexander Marson. Depositing organization: J. David Gladstone Institutes. Publication: High-yield genome engineering in primary cells using a hybrid ssDNA repair template and small-molecule cocktails. Shy BR, Vykunta VS, Ha A, Talbot A, Roth TL, Nguyen DN, Pfeifer WG, Chen YY, Blaeschke F, Shifrut E, Vedova S, Mamedov MR, Chung JJ, Li H, Yu R, Wu D, Wolf J, Martin TG, Castro CE, Ye L, Esensten JH, Eyquem J, Marson A. Nat Biotechnol. 2022 Aug 25:10.1038/s41587-022-01418-8. doi: 10.1038/s41587-022-01418-8. PubMed 36008610.
Backbone
  Vector backbone: PUC19
  Vector type: CRISPR
Growth in bacteria
  Bacterial resistance: Ampicillin, 100 μg/mL
  Growth temperature: 37°C
  Growth strain: DH5alpha
  Copy number: High Copy
Gene/Insert
  Gene/Insert name: STIM1
  Species: H. sapiens (human)
  Mutation: WT with tNGFR sequence
  Entrez Gene: STIM1 (a.k.a. D11S4896E, GOK, IMD10, STRMK, TAM, TAM1)
  Cloning method: Unknown
Terms and licenses: Academic/Nonprofit Terms; Industry Terms: Not Available to Industry
Depositor comments: Please visit https://www.biorxiv.org/content/10.1101/2021.09.02.458799v1 for bioRxiv preprint.
How to cite: pIG-732pUC19-tNGFR-P2A-STIM1 was a gift from Alexander Marson (Addgene plasmid # 186119 ; http://n2t.net/addgene:186119 ; RRID:Addgene_186119)
