[The description below was written by a language model from this plasmid's Addgene catalogue record and pLannotate feature annotations shown in this document.]
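Description:
pIG-732pUC19-tNGFR-P2A-STIM1 is a small (about 3.8 kb) pUC19-based plasmid classed as a CRISPR vector, but it serves as a homology-directed repair donor rather than a nuclease or guide expression construct. It is maintained in E. coli at high copy through the ColE1/pUC origin and selected with ampicillin via the β-lactamase gene and its native bla promoter. Remnants of the pUC19 multiple cloning site and lacZα fragment flank the insert, marking where the repair template was placed. The annotation software also reports a short attB1-like match in the backbone between the origin and AmpR. Given its position, this is probably an incidental hit rather than a functional Gateway site.

The payload is a truncated human NGFR coding sequence (tNGFR, the low-affinity nerve growth factor receptor lacking most of its intracellular signalling portion), followed after a short gap, consistent with the P2A peptide named in the plasmid title, by a short fragment from the beginning of human STIM1. No eukaryotic promoter is annotated. This fits a design in which the cassette is inserted in frame at the start of the endogenous STIM1 gene, so the native promoter drives tNGFR and ribosomal skipping at P2A releases otherwise wild-type STIM1 protein. The unannotated sequence upstream of tNGFR and the STIM1 fragment with its downstream sequence presumably act as homology arms, although the record does not define them explicitly.

The stated purpose is knock-in of truncated NGFR at a target gene. Surface tNGFR gives an antibody-detectable marker for scoring or enriching correctly edited cells. The associated work concerns high-yield genome engineering in primary cells using hybrid ssDNA repair templates.
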