Features (pLannotate 1.2.2; 9 found; start..end, strand, type, name):
    315..1172    +  CDS            NGFR (fragment): TNR16_HUMAN - Also known as TNFRSF16. Experimental evidence at protein level: Swiss-Prot protein existence level 1. Low affinity receptor which can bind to NGF, BDNF, NTF3, and NTF4. Forms a heterodimeric receptor with SORCS2 that binds the precursor forms of NGF, BDNF and NTF3 with high affinity, and has much lower affinity for mature NGF and BDNF (PubMed:24908487). Plays an important role in differentiation and survival of specific neuronal populations during development (By similarity). Can mediate cell survival as well as cell death of neural cells. Plays a role in the inactivation of RHOA
   1227..1361    +  CDS            STIM1 (fragment): STIM1_HUMAN - Also known as GOK From Homo sapiens (Human).
   1526..1547    +  misc_feature   MCS (fragment): pUC18/19 multiple cloning site
   1792..2380    -  rep_origin     ori: high-copy-number ColE1/pMB1/pBR322/pUC origin of replication
   2497..2521    -  protein_bind   attB1: mutant version of attB; recombination site for the Gateway® BP reaction BP Clonase™
   2621..3481    -  CDS            AmpR: β-lactamase; bla; confers resistance to ampicillin, carbenicillin, and related antibiotics
   3482..3586    -  promoter       AmpR promoter: bla
   3673..3716    -  CDS            lacZα (fragment): LacZα fragment of β-galactosidase; lacZ fragment
   3768..14      +  misc_feature   MCS (fragment) (across the origin): pUC18/19 multiple cloning site
>Addgene plasmid #186119 | pIG-732pUC19-tNGFR-P2A-STIM1 | addgene full sequence | sequence record 367828 | Addgene NGS Result
TCGGTACCCGGGGAGAGCTGACAGCAGCCCCGCAGCCACCCTGCCCGAAGTCTCCGGAAGCGGCACGAGC
TCAGGCCGCCGCAGCCCCGGCGGACCCACTGTTGGACCTGAGGAGCCAGCCCTCCTCCCGCACCCAAACT
TGGAGCACTTGACCTTTGGCTGTTGGAGGGGGCAGGCTCGCGGGTGGCTGGACAGCTGCGGAGCCGCGAG
GGCATCTTGCCTGGAGACCGTCGGCTGCACTCCCGGGCTCCTGGCTTTGCCTCTGGGATCCCGAGGTGTC
GACATCAGACGCATGTTGACTGAGACCTAGAGTCATGGGTGCTGGTGCAACGGGGAGGGCTATGGATGGA
CCAAGGCTCCTTCTTCTTTTGCTCTTGGGCGTTAGTCTGGGTGGAGCTAAAGAGGCATGCCCCACCGGAC
TTTACACACATTCCGGTGAGTGTTGCAAGGCCTGCAACCTGGGAGAAGGCGTCGCTCAACCCTGCGGGGC
GAATCAAACCGTATGCGAACCTTGCCTCGATTCTGTTACATTCTCCGATGTCGTCTCTGCGACGGAACCC
TGCAAGCCATGCACGGAATGTGTCGGGTTGCAAAGTATGTCAGCTCCTTGCGTTGAAGCAGACGATGCGG
TGTGTAGATGTGCCTATGGGTATTATCAAGACGAAACGACGGGACGGTGTGAAGCATGTCGAGTATGCGA
GGCGGGCAGTGGCCTCGTCTTCTCTTGTCAGGACAAGCAAAACACTGTCTGTGAAGAATGCCCTGATGGG
ACTTATAGTGATGAGGCGAATCACGTCGATCCATGTCTTCCCTGTACTGTCTGTGAAGACACTGAGAGAC
AATTGCGAGAGTGTACGCGATGGGCCGACGCAGAGTGCGAGGAGATCCCAGGTCGATGGATAACCAGGTC
AACCCCTCCTGAGGGATCTGATAGTACCGCGCCCTCCACCCAAGAACCCGAAGCTCCACCTGAGCAAGAC
CTCATAGCGTCCACAGTAGCAGGAGTTGTCACAACCGTCATGGGAAGTTCACAACCAGTAGTTACCAGGG
GTACCACGGATAACCTCATTCCGGTGTACTGCAGCATTCTCGCCGCTGTGGTTGTCGGACTTGTTGCATA
CATTGCCTTCAAACGCTGGAATAGCCGCGCCAAGCGCTCGGGTTCGGGTGCCACCAACTTCAGCCTGCTG
AAGCAGGCCGGCGACGTGGAGGAGAACCCCGGCCCCGATGTATGCGTGCGTCTTGCTCTGTGGCTCCTCT
GGGGACTCCTCCTGCACCAGGGCCAGAGCCTCAGCCATAGTCACAGTGAGAAGGCGACAGGAACCAGCTC
GGGGGCCAACTCTGAGGAGTCCACTGCAGCAGGTAAGGCCTTGCTGCGGGCTGGACTGGGCTGGAGGCTT
TGGCTCAGGACTGAGTGGCCCGAAGTGGGCAAGTTGAAATCTAGGTTTGTACATGTGAGGTTCATGGAGG
ATTCACACATGGCACTGCCTGTTCCAAGTAGTTCAAGAAGTTCTTTCTGGTCAGTATCCTCTAGAGTCGA
CCTGCAGAGGCTAGGTGGAGGCTCAGTGATGATAAGTCTGCGATGGTGGATGCATGTGTCATGGTCATAG
CTGTTTCCTGTGTGAAATTGTTATCCGCTCAGAGGGCACAATCCTATTCCGCGCTATCCGACAATCTCCA
AGACATTAGGTGGAGTTCAGTTCGGCGTATGGCATATGTCGCTGGAAAGAACATGTGAGCAAAAGGCCAG
CAAAAGGCCAGGAACCGTAAAAAGGCCGCGTTGCTGGCGTTTTTCCATAGGCTCCGCCCCCCTGACGAGC
ATCACAAAAATCGACGCTCAAGTCAGAGGTGGCGAAACCCGACAGGACTATAAAGATACCAGGCGTTTCC
CCCTGGAAGCTCCCTCGTGCGCTCTCCTGTTCCGACCCTGCCGCTTACCGGATACCTGTCCGCCTTTCTC
CCTTCGGGAAGCGTGGCGCTTTCTCATAGCTCACGCTGTAGGTATCTCAGTTCGGTGTAGGTCGTTCGCT
CCAAGCTGGGCTGTGTGCACGAACCCCCCGTTCAGCCCGACCGCTGCGCCTTATCCGGTAACTATCGTCT
TGAGTCCAACCCGGTAAGACACGACTTATCGCCACTGGCAGCAGCCACTGGTAACAGGATTAGCAGAGCG
AGGTATGTAGGCGGTGCTACAGAGTTCTTGAAGTGGTGGCCTAACTACGGCTACACTAGAAGAACAGTAT
TTGGTATCTGCGCTCTGCTGAAGCCAGTTACCTTCGGAAAAAGAGTTGGTAGCTCTTGATCCGGCAAACA
AACCACCGCTGGTAGCGGTGGTTTTTTTGTTTGCAAGCAGCAGATTACGCGCAGAAAAAAAGGATCTCAA
GAAGATCCTTTGATCTTTTCTACGGGGTCTGACGCTCTATTCAACAAAGCCGCCGTCCCGTCAAGTCAGC
GTAAATGGGTAGGGGGCTTCAAATCGTCCTCGTGATACCAATTCGGAGCCTGCTTTTTTGTACAAACTTG
TTGATAATGGCAATTCAAGGATCTTCACCTAGATCCTTTTAAATTAAAAATGAAGTTTTAAATCAATCTA
AAGTATATATGAGTAAACTTGGTCTGACAGTTACCAATGCTTAATCAGTGAGGCACCTATCTCAGCGATC
TGTCTATTTCGTTCATCCATAGTTGCCTGACTCCCCGTCGTGTAGATAACTACGATACGGGAGGGCTTAC
CATCTGGCCCCAGTGCTGCAATGATACCGCGAGAGCCACGCTCACCGGCTCCAGATTTATCAGCAATAAA
CCAGCCAGCCGGAAGGGCCGAGCGCAGAAGTGGTCCTGCAACTTTATCCGCCTCCATCCAGTCTATTAAT
TGTTGCCGGGAAGCTAGAGTAAGTAGTTCGCCAGTTAATAGTTTGCGCAACGTTGTTGCCATTGCTACAG
GCATCGTGGTGTCACGCTCGTCGTTTGGTATGGCTTCATTCAGCTCCGGTTCCCAACGATCAAGGCGAGT
TACATGATCCCCCATGTTGTGCAAAAAAGCGGTTAGCTCCTTCGGTCCTCCGATCGTTGTCAGAAGTAAG
TTGGCCGCAGTGTTATCACTCATGGTTATGGCAGCACTGCATAATTCTCTTACTGTCATGCCATCCGTAA
GATGCTTTTCTGTGACTGGTGAGTACTCAACCAAGTCATTCTGAGAATAGTGTATGCGGCGACCGAGTTG
CTCTTGCCCGGCGTCAATACGGGATAATACCGCGCCACATAGCAGAACTTTAAAAGTGCTCATCATTGGA
AAACGTTCTTCGGGGCGAAAACTCTCAAGGATCTTACCGCTGTTGAGATCCAGTTCGATGTAACCCACTC
GTGCACCCAACTGATCTTCAGCATCTTTTACTTTCACCAGCGTTTCTGGGTGAGCAAAAACAGGAAGGCA
AAATGCCGCAAAAAAGGGAATAAGGGCGACACGGAAATGTTGAATACTCATACTCTTCCTTTTTCAATAT
TATTGAAGCATTTATCAGGGTTATTGTCTCATGAGCGGATACATATTTGAATGTATTTAGAAAAATAAAC
AAATAGGGGTTCCGCGCACATTTCCCCGAAAAGTGCCAGATACCTGAAACAAAACCCATCGTACGGCCAA
GGAAGTCTCCAATAACTGTGATCCACCACAAGCGCCAGGGTTTTCCCAGTCACGACGTTGTAAAACGACG
GCCAGTCATGCATAATCCGCACGCATCTGGAATAAGGAAGTGCCATTCCGCCTGACCTTCGAGC
